>Addgene plasmid #75326 | pGEX-SIRPT1-Nelumbo nucifera | depositor full sequence | sequence record 145578 | pGEX-SIRPT1-Nelumbo nucifera sequence 8911 bps
ACGTTATCGACTGCACGGTGCACCAATGCTTCTGGCGTCAGGCAGCCATCGGAAGCTGTGGTATGGCTGT
GCAGGTCGTAAATCACTGCATAATTCGTGTCGCTCAAGGCGCACTCCCGTTCTGGATAATGTTTTTTGCG
CCGACATCATAACGGTTCTGGCAAATATTCTGAAATGAGCTGTTGACAATTAATCATCGGCTCGTATAAT
GTGTGGAATTGTGAGCGGATAACAATTTCACACAGGAAACAGTATTCATGTCCCCTATACTAGGTTATTG
GAAAATTAAGGGCCTTGTGCAACCCACTCGACTTCTTTTGGAATATCTTGAAGAAAAATATGAAGAGCAT
TTGTATGAGCGCGATGAAGGTGATAAATGGCGAAACAAAAAGTTTGAATTGGGTTTGGAGTTTCCCAATC
TTCCTTATTATATTGATGGTGATGTTAAATTAACACAGTCTATGGCCATCATACGTTATATAGCTGACAA
GCACAACATGTTGGGTGGTTGTCCAAAAGAGCGTGCAGAGATTTCAATGCTTGAAGGAGCGGTTTTGGAT
ATTAGATACGGTGTTTCGAGAATTGCATATAGTAAAGACTTTGAAACTCTCAAAGTTGATTTTCTTAGCA
AGCTACCTGAAATGCTGAAAATGTTCGAAGATCGTTTATGTCATAAAACATATTTAAATGGTGATCATGT
AACCCATCCTGACTTCATGTTGTATGACGCTCTTGATGTTGTTTTATACATGGACCCAATGTGCCTGGAT
GCGTTCCCAAAATTAGTTTGTTTTAAAAAACGTATTGAAGCTATCCCACAAATTGATAAGTACTTGAAAT
CCAGCAAGTATATAGCATGGCCTTTGCAGGGCTGGCAAGCCACGTTTGGTGGTGGCGACCATCCTCCAAA
ATCGGATCTGGAAGTTCTGTTCCAGGGGCCCCTGGGATCCCATATGGAGTCTAGCGGTACGGACAGCTTC
CTGCTGGAGGATTTCGGTCAAAAGGTCGACCTGACTCGTCGTATCCGTGAAGTTCTGGTAAACTACCCTG
AGGGTACTACCGTCCTGAAGGAACTGATCCAGAACGCTGACGACGCTGGTGCAACTAAGGTCTGTCTGTG
TCTGGACCGTCGTGTTCATGGTGTTGGTTCTCTGCTGTCTTCTAAGCTGGCAGAATGGCAAGGTCCTGCT
CTGCTGGCTTACAACAACGCAGAATTCACCGACGATGATTTCGTATCCATCAGCCGTATCGGTGACAGCA
AGAAGCAAGGTCAGGCATGGAAGACTGGTCGTTTCGGTGTAGGTTTCAACAGCGTCTACCACCTGACTGA
CCTGCCTAGCTTCGTAAGCGGTAAGTACGTCGTCCTGTTCGACCCACAAGGTATCTACCTGCCTAACATC
TCCGTCGCAAACCCTGGTAAGCGTATCGAATACGTCAACAGCAGCGCAATGAGCCTGTACAAGGACCAGT
TCCTGCCTTACTGCACTTTCGGTTGTGACATGAAGCGCCCTTTCCATGGTACCCTGTTCCGTTTCCCTCT
GCGTAACGCAGACCAAGCAGCAACTAGCAAGCTGAGCCGTCAAGCATACCTGGAAGACGACATCAGCAGC
ATGTTCCTGCAACTGTACGAGGAAGGTGTCCTGACTCTGCTGTTCCTGAAGAACGTGATCAGCGTGGAAA
TGTACCTGTGGGACTCCGGTGCTCTGGAACCACAGAAGATCTACAGCTGTTCCGTCAACAGCGCTAACGA
AGACACTATCTGGCACCGTCAGGCACTGCTGCGTCTGTCTAACTCTATCGTGAGCAGCAACATCGAAATG
GACTCCTTCAGCCTGGACTTCCTGAGCGAAAAAGTGGCCGGTAACTCTCTGGAAAAAAAAGTGGACACCT
TCCACATCGTGCAGGCTATGGCGCCGGCTTCTTCTAAAATCGGTGCCTTCGCAGCATCTGCAGCAAAAGA
GTACGACATCCACCTGCTGCCATGGGCATCTGTGGCAGCTTGTATCTCTGACTCTCTGCTGGAAGACAAC
GTGCTGAAACACGGTCGTGCATTCTGTTTCCTGCCACTGCCAGTGCGTACTGGTATGGCAGTGCAGATCA
ACGGTTACTTCGAGGTGTCTTCTAACCGCCGTTCTATCTGGTACGGTGACGACATGGACCGTGGTGGTAA
ACTGCGTTCTGACTGGAATATGCTGCTGCTGGAGGACGTTGTGTCTCCAGCTTTCACTCGTCTGCTGCTG
GGTGTTCGTTCTCTGCTGGGTCCAGAAAAACTGTACTACAACCTGTGGCCATCTGGTTCTTTCGAGGAGC
CATGGAACTTCCTGGTGGAATGCATCTACCGTAACGTGGGTAACTCCCCAGTGCTGTACTCTGACGTGGG
TGGCGGCAAATGGGTGTCTCCGGCTGAAGCTTTCATCCACGACGAACTGTTCACCCGTTCTAAAGAGCTG
GGTGAGGCTCTGCTGCTGGTTGGTATGTCTATCGTGTGTCTGCCGAACTTCCTGTCTGACATGCTGCTGC
GTTACTCTTCCTCTTTCATCCAGCGCGTGATCACCCCGTCTACCGTTCGTTGCTTTCTGCGTGAATGTAA
AACCCTGATCTCCCTGTCCAAATTCTACCGCCTGGTGCTGCTGGAATACTGCCTGGAGGACCTGATCGAC
GAAGACGTGGGTCGTGATGCTTCTGAACTGCCGCTGATTCCGCTGGCTTCTGGTGAATTTGCTTCTTTCT
CTGAGGCTTCTAAAGGCTTCCCGTACTTCATCTGCTCCGAGCTGGAATACATGCTGCTGTACCAGATCCC
GGACCGTGTTATCGACCGTAACATCCCGCCGGATATCCTGACCCGTATTTCTGCTATCGCTAAATCCTCC
AACTCCAACATCGTGACCTTCAACGACAAATACTTCCTGCAGCTGTTCCCGAAATTCTTCCCGTCCGAGT
GGAAATACAAAAACCGCGTTCTGTGGAACCCGGAGTCCTCCCCGATCCACCCGTCCTCCTCTTGGTTCCT
GCTGTTCTGGCAGTACCTGCGTGACCAGTGTGAAAACCTGTCTCTGTTCTGCGACTGGCCGATTTTCCCG
TCTACGTCTGGTCATCTGTACCGTGCTCTGCGTCATCTGAAACTGATCGACGCTGAAAAACTGCCGGGTA
AAATGCGCACCCTGCTGGCTAAAATCGGCTGTCGTATCCTGTCTCCGAACTACGGCGTTGAACACTGGGA
ACTGTCTCACTACGTTCACGGCGCGGATGGCGCGGGCGTTCTGGAAGCGATTTTTGATGTTGTTTCTTCT
AACGAAGACCTGAAACACCTGTTCAACGACAACCTGGGCGTTGACGAAAAAGACGAGCTGCGTCACTTTC
TGCTGGACCCGAAATGGTACATCGGCGATTGCATCCTGGAGCTGCACATCCAGAAATGCAAAATGCTGCC
GATCTATAAAGTTCACGATGGCGAGTCCATCCAGACCTTCCACTTCTCCGATCTGGAGAACCCGATCAAA
TATCTGCCGCCGTCCGATATCCCGAAATATCTGCTGGGCGAGGAATTTATCTGCAGCCTGTCCGATACCG
AAGAAAAAATCCTGCTGGGCTATTATGGCATCGAACAGATGGGCAAAGCCTGCTTTTATAAACAGCAGGT
TCTGAACCGCATCTGCGAACTGCAGCCGGAAGTACGCGATCGTGTTATGCTGTCCATTCTGCAGGATCTG
CCGCAGCTGTGCGCCGAAGAAACGTCCCTGCGCGATAGCCTGCGCAAACTGGAATTTGTTCCGACGCTGA
GCGGCATCCTGAAATGCCCGGATGCGCTGTATGATCCGCGCAACGAAGAACTGTATGCGCTGCTGGAAGA
TTCCGATTCCTATCCGTATGGCCTGTTTCAGGAATCCGGCGCCCTGGATATGCTGATCGGCCTGGGCCTG
CGTACCTTTGTTTCTCCGGAAACCATTATTCAGAGCGCCCGTCAGATTGAACTGATGATGCACAAAGATC
AGCAGAAAGCGCACGTAAAAGGCAAAGCGCTGCTGTCCTATCTGGAAGTAAACGCGGTTAAATGGAGCTT
TAACCTGCTGAACGATGGCAAACGCCGCATGAACCGTCTGTTTAGCCAGGTTGCGACCAGCTTTAAACCG
CGCAATTCCGAAATTGATCTGGAAAAATTTTGGAATGATCTGCGCATGATTTGCTGGTGCCCGGTTCTGG
TAGCGGCGCCGTATCCGTCCCTGCCGTGGCCGTCCATTTCCAGCATGGTTGCGCCGCCGAAACTGGTTCG
CCTGCCGGCGGATATGTGGCTGGTATCTGCGTCTCTGCGTATTCTGGATGGCGAATGCTCCAGCACCGCG
CTGAGCTCCAGCCTGGGCTGGTCCACCACGCCGGGCGGCTCCATTCTGAGCGCCCAGCTGCTGGAACTGG
GTAAAAATAATGAACTGGTTCAGGATAAAGTTCTGCGTCAGGAACTGGCCCTGGCGATGCCGAAAATTTA
TTCCATTCTGACCTCCATGATTGGCTCCGATGAAATGGATATTGTAAAAGCGATTCTGGAAGGCTGTCGT
TGGATTTGGGTTGGCGATGGCTTTGCGACCCTGGATGAAGTAGTACTGAATGGCCCGCTGCATCTGGTTC
CGTATATTCGTGTAATTCCGGTAGATCTGGCCGTTTTTCGCGAACTGTTTCTGGAACTGGGCATTCGCGA
ATTTCTGAAACCGGAAGATTATGCCGGCATTCTGCACCGCATGGCGGCCCGCAAAGGCTGCAATCCGCTG
GATGCGCATGAACTGCGCGCGGCGGTACTGATTGTACAGCATCTGGCCGAAGCGCATTTTCAGGATAAAC
ACAATGAAATTTATCTGCCGGATGTTAGCAGCCGCCTGTTTAGCGCGACCGATCTGGTTTATTAACTCGA
GCGGCCGCATCGTGACTGACTGACGATCTGCCTCGCGCGTTTCGGTGATGACGGTGAAAACCTCTGACAC
ATGCAGCTCCCGGAGACGGTCACAGCTTGTCTGTAAGCGGATGCCGGGAGCAGACAAGCCCGTCAGGGCG
CGTCAGCGGGTGTTGGCGGGTGTCGGGGCGCAGCCATGACCCAGTCACGTAGCGATAGCGGAGTGTATAA
TTCTTGAAGACGAAAGGGCCTCGTGATACGCCTATTTTTATAGGTTAATGTCATGATAATAATGGTTTCT
TAGACGTCAGGTGGCACTTTTCGGGGAAATGTGCGCGGAACCCCTATTTGTTTATTTTTCTAAATACATT
CAAATATGTATCCGCTCATGAGACAATAACCCTGATAAATGCTTCAATAATATTGAAAAAGGAAGAGTAT
GAGTATTCAACATTTCCGTGTCGCCCTTATTCCCTTTTTTGCGGCATTTTGCCTTCCTGTTTTTGCTCAC
CCAGAAACGCTGGTGAAAGTAAAAGATGCTGAAGATCAGTTGGGTGCACGAGTGGGTTACATCGAACTGG
ATCTCAACAGCGGTAAGATCCTTGAGAGTTTTCGCCCCGAAGAACGTTTTCCAATGATGAGCACTTTTAA
AGTTCTGCTATGTGGCGCGGTATTATCCCGTGTTGACGCCGGGCAAGAGCAACTCGGTCGCCGCATACAC
TATTCTCAGAATGACTTGGTTGAGTACTCACCAGTCACAGAAAAGCATCTTACGGATGGCATGACAGTAA
GAGAATTATGCAGTGCTGCCATAACCATGAGTGATAACACTGCGGCCAACTTACTTCTGACAACGATCGG
AGGACCGAAGGAGCTAACCGCTTTTTTGCACAACATGGGGGATCATGTAACTCGCCTTGATCGTTGGGAA
CCGGAGCTGAATGAAGCCATACCAAACGACGAGCGTGACACCACGATGCCTGCAGCAATGGCAACAACGT
TGCGCAAACTATTAACTGGCGAACTACTTACTCTAGCTTCCCGGCAACAATTAATAGACTGGATGGAGGC
GGATAAAGTTGCAGGACCACTTCTGCGCTCGGCCCTTCCGGCTGGCTGGTTTATTGCTGATAAATCTGGA
GCCGGTGAGCGTGGGTCTCGCGGTATCATTGCAGCACTGGGGCCAGATGGTAAGCCCTCCCGTATCGTAG
TTATCTACACGACGGGGAGTCAGGCAACTATGGATGAACGAAATAGACAGATCGCTGAGATAGGTGCCTC
ACTGATTAAGCATTGGTAACTGTCAGACCAAGTTTACTCATATATACTTTAGATTGATTTAAAACTTCAT
TTTTAATTTAAAAGGATCTAGGTGAAGATCCTTTTTGATAATCTCATGACCAAAATCCCTTAACGTGAGT
TTTCGTTCCACTGAGCGTCAGACCCCGTAGAAAAGATCAAAGGATCTTCTTGAGATCCTTTTTTTCTGCG
CGTAATCTGCTGCTTGCAAACAAAAAAACCACCGCTACCAGCGGTGGTTTGTTTGCCGGATCAAGAGCTA
CCAACTCTTTTTCCGAAGGTAACTGGCTTCAGCAGAGCGCAGATACCAAATACTGTCCTTCTAGTGTAGC
CGTAGTTAGGCCACCACTTCAAGAACTCTGTAGCACCGCCTACATACCTCGCTCTGCTAATCCTGTTACC
AGTGGCTGCTGCCAGTGGCGATAAGTCGTGTCTTACCGGGTTGGACTCAAGACGATAGTTACCGGATAAG
GCGCAGCGGTCGGGCTGAACGGGGGGTTCGTGCACACAGCCCAGCTTGGAGCGAACGACCTACACCGAAC
TGAGATACCTACAGCGTGAGCTATGAGAAAGCGCCACGCTTCCCGAAGGGAGAAAGGCGGACAGGTATCC
GGTAAGCGGCAGGGTCGGAACAGGAGAGCGCACGAGGGAGCTTCCAGGGGGAAACGCCTGGTATCTTTAT
AGTCCTGTCGGGTTTCGCCACCTCTGACTTGAGCGTCGATTTTTGTGATGCTCGTCAGGGGGGCGGAGCC
TATGGAAAAACGCCAGCAACGCGGCCTTTTTACGGTTCCTGGCCTTTTGCTGGCCTTTTGCTCACATGTT
CTTTCCTGCGTTATCCCCTGATTCTGTGGATAACCGTATTACCGCCTTTGAGTGAGCTGATACCGCTCGC
CGCAGCCGAACGACCGAGCGCAGCGAGTCAGTGAGCGAGGAAGCGGAAGAGCGCCTGATGCGGTATTTTC
TCCTTACGCATCTGTGCGGTATTTCACACCGCATAAATTCCGACACCATCGAATGGTGCAAAACCTTTCG
CGGTATGGCATGATAGCGCCCGGAAGAGAGTCAATTCAGGGTGGTGAATGTGAAACCAGTAACGTTATAC
GATGTCGCAGAGTATGCCGGTGTCTCTTATCAGACCGTTTCCCGCGTGGTGAACCAGGCCAGCCACGTTT
CTGCGAAAACGCGGGAAAAAGTGGAAGCGGCGATGGCGGAGCTGAATTACATTCCCAACCGCGTGGCACA
ACAACTGGCGGGCAAACAGTCGTTGCTGATTGGCGTTGCCACCTCCAGTCTGGCCCTGCACGCGCCGTCG
CAAATTGTCGCGGCGATTAAATCTCGCGCCGATCAACTGGGTGCCAGCGTGGTGGTGTCGATGGTAGAAC
GAAGCGGCGTCGAAGCCTGTAAAGCGGCGGTGCACAATCTTCTCGCGCAACGCGTCAGTGGGCTGATCAT
TAACTATCCGCTGGATGACCAGGATGCCATTGCTGTGGAAGCTGCCTGCACTAATGTTCCGGCGTTATTT
CTTGATGTCTCTGACCAGACACCCATCAACAGTATTATTTTCTCCCATGAAGACGGTACGCGACTGGGCG
TGGAGCATCTGGTCGCATTGGGTCACCAGCAAATCGCGCTGTTAGCGGGCCCATTAAGTTCTGTCTCGGC
GCGTCTGCGTCTGGCTGGCTGGCATAAATATCTCACTCGCAATCAAATTCAGCCGATAGCGGAACGGGAA
GGCGACTGGAGTGCCATGTCCGGTTTTCAACAAACCATGCAAATGCTGAATGAGGGCATCGTTCCCACTG
CGATGCTGGTTGCCAACGATCAGATGGCGCTGGGCGCAATGCGCGCCATTACCGAGTCCGGGCTGCGCGT
TGGTGCGGATATCTCGGTAGTGGGATACGACGATACCGAAGACAGCTCATGTTATATCCCGCCGTCAACC
ACCATCAAACAGGATTTTCGCCTGCTGGGGCAAACCAGCGTGGACCGCTTGCTGCAACTCTCTCAGGGCC
AGGCGGTGAAGGGCAATCAGCTGTTGCCCGTCTCACTGGTGAAAAGAAAAACCACCCTGGCGCCCAATAC
GCAAACCGCCTCTCCCCGCGCGTTGGCCGATTCATTAATGCAGCTGGCACGACAGGTTTCCCGACTGGAA
AGCGGGCAGTGAGCGCAACGCAATTAATGTGAGTTAGCTCACTCATTAGGCACCCCAGGCTTTACACTTT
ATGCTTCCGGCTCGTATGTTGTGTGGAATTGTGAGCGGATAACAATTTCACACAGGAAACAGCTATGACC
ATGATTACGGATTCACTGGCCGTCGTTTTACAACGTCGTGACTGGGAAAACCCTGGCGTTACCCAACTTA
ATCGCCTTGCAGCACATCCCCCTTTCGCCAGCTGGCGTAATAGCGAAGAGGCCCGCACCGATCGCCCTTC
CCAACAGTTGCGCAGCCTGAATGGCGAATGGCGCTTTGCCTGGTTTCCGGCACCAGAAGCGGTGCCGGAA
AGCTGGCTGGAGTGCGATCTTCCTGAGGCCGATACTGTCGTCGTCCCCTCAAACTGGCAGATGCACGGTT
ACGATGCGCCCATCTACACCAACGTAACCTATCCCATTACGGTCAATCCGCCGTTTGTTCCCACGGAGAA
TCCGACGGGTTGTTACTCGCTCACATTTAATGTTGATGAAAGCTGGCTACAGGAAGGCCAGACGCGAATT
ATTTTTGATGGCGTTGGAATT
Features (pLannotate 1.2.2; 16 found; start..end, strand, type, name):
      6..107     -  CDS            yciV (fragment): RNAAM_ECOLI - Also known as trpH From Escherichia coli (strain K12).
    183..211     +  promoter       tac promoter: strong E. coli promoter; hybrid between the trp and lac UV5 promoters
    219..235     +  protein_bind   lac operator: The lac repressor binds to the lac operator to inhibit transcription in E. coli. This inhibition can be relieved by adding lactose or isopropyl-β-D-thiogalactopyranoside (IPTG). lac repressor encoded by lacI
    258..911     +  CDS            GST26_SCHJA: Experimental evidence at protein level: Swiss-Prot protein existence level 1. GST isoenzymes appear to play a central role in the parasite detoxification system. Other functions are also suspected including a role in increasing the solubility of haematin in the parasite gut. From Schistosoma japonicum (Blood fluke).
   4928..4967    +  CDS            rop (fragment): Rop protein, which maintains plasmids at low copy number; rop
   5069..5109    +  misc_feature   bom (fragment): basis of mobility region from pBR322
   5214..5318    +  promoter       AmpR promoter: bla
   5319..6179    +  CDS            AmpR: β-lactamase; bla; confers resistance to ampicillin, carbenicillin, and related antibiotics
   6350..6938    +  rep_origin     ori: high-copy-number ColE1/pMB1/pBR322/pUC origin of replication
   7124..7175    -  misc_feature   bom (fragment): basis of mobility region from pBR322
   7182..7259    +  promoter       lacIq promoter: lacI (mutant); In the lacIq allele, a single base change in the promoter boosts expression of the lacI gene about 10-fold.
   7260..8342    +  CDS            lacI: lac repressor; lacI; The lac repressor binds to the lac operator to inhibit transcription in E. coli. This inhibition can be relieved by adding lactose or isopropyl-β-D-thiogalactopyranoside (IPTG).
   8355..8376    +  protein_bind   CAP binding site: CAP binding activates transcription in the presence of cAMP. E. coli catabolite activator protein
   8391..8421    +  promoter       lac promoter: promoter for the E. coli lac operon
   8429..8445    +  protein_bind   lac operator: The lac repressor binds to the lac operator to inhibit transcription in E. coli. This inhibition can be relieved by adding lactose or isopropyl-β-D-thiogalactopyranoside (IPTG). lac repressor encoded by lacI
   8465..8638    +  CDS            lacZα: LacZα fragment of β-galactosidase; lacZ fragment
