[The description below was written by a language model from this plasmid's Addgene catalogue record and pLannotate feature annotations shown in this document.]
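Description:
pGEX-SIRPT1-Nelumbo nucifera is a bacterial expression plasmid built on the pGEX6P1 backbone and designed to produce residues 1-1313 of the sacsin protein from Nelumbo nucifera (sacred lotus) as an N-terminal glutathione S-transferase fusion. The roughly 3.9 kb insert is a synthetic, E. coli codon-optimized coding sequence placed between the BamHI and XhoI sites of the backbone, both of which are retained, giving a total plasmid size of about 8.9 kb. The plasmid replicates in E. coli from a ColE1/pMB1-type origin and is selected with ampicillin through the β-lactamase (AmpR) gene and its own promoter. Short fragments of rop and of the pBR322 bom region are also detected, as are a lac promoter/operator and a lacZα segment downstream of lacI; these are remnants of the backbone rather than functional payload.

Expression is driven by the tac promoter, a strong hybrid of the trp and lac UV5 promoters, followed by a lac operator. The plasmid carries its own lacI gene under the lacIq promoter, so repressor is abundant enough to keep transcription off until it is induced with IPTG. The Schistosoma japonicum GST open reading frame lies immediately downstream of the operator, and the sacsin sequence follows in frame. The automated feature table leaves this insert region unannotated, which is unsurprising for a synthetic plant-derived sequence. The GST moiety allows affinity capture of the fusion on glutathione resin. The record gives the purpose simply as a GST fusion of this sacsin fragment, consistent with recombinant protein production and purification for biochemical or structural work, though no specific application is stated.
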