Addgene plasmid #75326: pGEX-SIRPT1-Nelumbo nucifera
Purpose: GST fusion Nelumbo nucifera Sacsin 1-1313
Depositing lab: Kalle Gehring. Depositing organization: McGill University.
Backbone
  Vector backbone: pGEX6P1
  Backbone manufacturer: GE Healthcare
  Backbone size w/o insert (bp): 4984
  Total vector size (bp): 8911
  Vector type: Bacterial Expression
Growth in bacteria
  Bacterial resistance: Ampicillin, 100 μg/mL
  Growth temperature: 37°C
  Growth strain: DH5alpha
  Copy number: Unknown
Gene/Insert
  Gene/Insert name: Sacsin Nelumbo nucifera 1-1313
  Species: Synthetic; E. coli optimized
  Insert size (bp): 3939
  Tag / fusion protein: GST-Tag (N terminal on backbone)
  Cloning method: Restriction Enzyme; 5′ cloning site BamHI (not destroyed); 3′ cloning site XhoI (not destroyed)
  Sequencing primers: 5′ pGEXfwd; 3′ pGEXrev
Resource information
  A portion of this plasmid was derived from a plasmid made by: synthesized and cloned at Biobasic inc.
Terms and licenses: Academic/Nonprofit Terms; Industry Terms: Not Available to Industry
How to cite: pGEX-SIRPT1-Nelumbo nucifera was a gift from Kalle Gehring (Addgene plasmid # 75326 ; http://n2t.net/addgene:75326 ; RRID:Addgene_75326)
