>Addgene plasmid #75326 | pGEX-SIRPT1-Nelumbo nucifera | addgene partial sequence | sequence record 151633 | pGEX5 5'-GGGCTGGCAAGCCACGTTTGGTG-3'
CTCCAAAATCGGATCTGGAAGTTCTGTTCCAGGGGCCCCTGGGATCCCATATGGAGTCTAGCGGTACGGA
CAGCTTCCTGCTGGAGGATTTCGGTCAAAAGGTCGACCTGACTCGTCGTATCCGTGAAGTTCTGGTAAAC
TACCCTGAGGGTACTACCGTCCTGAAGGAACTGATCCAGAACGCTGACGACGCTGGTGCAACTAAGGTCT
GTCTGTGTCTGGACCGTCGTGTTCATGGTGTTGGTTCTCTGCTGTCTTCTAAGCTGGCAGAATGGCAAGG
TCCTGCTCTGCTGGCTTACAACAACGCAGAATTCACCGACGATGATTTCGTATCCATCAGCCGTATCGGT
GACAGCAAGAAGCAAGGTCAGGCATGGAAGACTGGTCGTTTCGGTGTAGGTTTCAACAGCGTCTACCACC
TGACTGACCTGCCTAGCTTCGTAAGCGGTAAGTACGTCGTCCTGTTCGACCCACAAGGTATCTACCTGCC
TAACATCTCCGTCGCAAACCCTGGTAAGCGTATCGAATACGTCAACAGCAGCGCAATGAGCCTGTACAAG
GACCAGTTCCTGCCTTACTGCACTTTCGGTTGTGACATGAAGCGCCCTTTCCATGGTACCCTGTTCCGTT
TCCCTCTGCGTAACGCAGACCAAGCAGCAACTAGCAAGCTGAGCCGTCAAGCATACCTGGAAGACGACAT
CAGCAGCATGTTCCTGCAACTGTACGAGGAAGGTGTCCTGACTCTGCTGTTCCTGAAGAACGTGATCAGC
GTGGAAATGTACCTGTGGGACTCCGGTGCTCTGGAACCACAGAAGATCTACAGCTGTTCCGTCAACAGCG
CTAACGAAGACACTATCTGGCACCGTCAGGCACTGCTGCGTCTGTCTAACTCTATCGTGAGCAGCAACAT
CGAAATGGACTCCTTCAGCCTGGACTTCCTGAG
