>Addgene plasmid #75326 | pGEX-SIRPT1-Nelumbo nucifera | addgene partial sequence | sequence record 151636 | pGEX3 5'-CCGGGAGCTGCATGTGTCAGAGG-3'
GAAACGCGCGAGGCAGATCGTCAGTCAGTCACGATGCGGCCGCTCGAGTTAATAAACCAGATCGGTCGCG
CTAAACAGGCGGCTGCTAACATCCGGCAGATAAATTTCATTGTGTTTATCCTGAAAATGCGCTTCGGCCA
GATGCTGTACAATCAGTACCGCCGCGCGCAGTTCATGCGCATCCAGCGGATTGCAGCCTTTGCGGGCCGC
CATGCGGTGCAGAATGCCGGCATAATCTTCCGGTTTCAGAAATTCGCGAATGCCCAGTTCCAGAAACAGT
TCGCGAAAAACGGCCAGATCTACCGGAATTACACGAATATACGGAACCAGATGCAGCGGGCCATTCAGTA
CTACTTCATCCAGGGTCGCAAAGCCATCGCCAACCCAAATCCAACGACAGCCTTCCAGAATCGCTTTTAC
AATATCCATTTCATCGGAGCCAATCATGGAGGTCAGAATGGAATAAATTTTCGGCATCGCCAGGGCCAGT
TCCTGACGCAGAACTTTATCCTGAACCAGTTCATTATTTTTACCCAGTTCCAGCAGCTGGGCGCTCAGAA
TGGAGCCGCCCGGCGTGGTGGACCAGCCCAGGCTGGAGCTCAGCGCGGTGCTGGAGCATTCGCCATCCAG
AATACGCAGAGACGCAGATACCAGCCACATATCCGCCGGCAGGCGAACCAGTTTCGGCGGCGCAACCATG
CTGGAAATGGACGGCCACGGCAGGGACGGATACGGCGCCGCTACCAGAACCGGGCACCAGCAAATCATGC
GCAGATCATTCCAAAATTTTTCCAGATCAATTTCGGAATTGCGCGGTTTAAAGCTGGTCGCAACCTGGCT
AAACAGACGGTTCATGCGGCGTTTGCCATCGTTCAGCAGGTTAAAGCTCCATTTAACCGCGTTTACTTCC
AGATAGGACAGCAGCGCTTTGCCTTTTACGTGCGCTTTCTGCTGATCTTTGTGCATCATCAGTTCAATCT
GACGGGCGCTCTGAATAATGGTTTCCGGAGAAACAAAGGTACGCAGGCCCAGGCCGATCAGCATATCCAG
GGCGCCGGATTCCTGAAACAGGCCATACGGATAGGAAT
